Addgene plasmid #174113: pHR: pPGK PYL1-sfGFP-HP1Adel72
Purpose: Expression of PYL1-sfGFP-HP1Adel72
Depositing lab: Stanley Qi. Depositing organization: Stanford University. Publication: Interrogation of the dynamic properties of higher-order heterochromatin using CRISPR-dCas9. Gao Y, Han M, Shang S, Wang H, Qi LS. Mol Cell. 2021 Aug 13. pii: S1097-2765(21)00612-2. doi: 10.1016/j.molcel.2021.07.034. PubMed 34428454.
Backbone
  Vector backbone: pHR
  Vector type: Lentiviral
Growth in bacteria
  Bacterial resistance: Ampicillin, 100 μg/mL
  Growth temperature: 37°C
  Growth strain: NEB Stable
  Copy number: Unknown
Gene/Insert
  Gene/Insert name: PYL1-sfGFP-HP1Adel72
  Insert size (bp): -1
  Promoter: PGK
  Cloning method: Unknown
  Sequencing primers: 5′ CATTCTGCACGCTTCAAAAG
Terms and licenses: Academic/Nonprofit Terms; Industry Terms: Not Available to Industry
How to cite: pHR: pPGK PYL1-sfGFP-HP1Adel72 was a gift from Stanley Qi (Addgene plasmid # 174113 ; http://n2t.net/addgene:174113 ; RRID:Addgene_174113)
