[The description below was written by a language model from this plasmid's Addgene catalogue record and pLannotate feature annotations shown in this document.]
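Description:
pHR: pPGK PYL1-sfGFP-HP1Adel72 is a lentiviral transfer plasmid of about 10.6 kb built on the pHR backbone and designed to express a three-part fusion protein in mammalian cells. It is propagated in E. coli using a high-copy ColE1/pUC-type origin and selected with ampicillin through the β-lactamase gene. The viral portion contains a truncated HIV-1 5' LTR, the Ψ packaging signal with a partial gag sequence, the Rev response element and the cPPT/CTS. Downstream of the cargo lie a WPRE, which boosts transcript stability and expression, and a ΔU3 self-inactivating 3' LTR. Outside the LTRs, the backbone carries legacy elements, including an SV40 promoter followed by gpt fragments, SV40 small t intron and poly(A) sequences, and remnants of pBR322 features. These appear to be backbone leftovers and not functional parts of the payload.

The expression cassette is driven by the mouse PGK promoter, a moderate constitutive promoter, which spans the numbering origin of the sequence. It drives a single open reading frame made up of a fragment of Arabidopsis PYL1 (an abscisic acid receptor), superfolder GFP, and a fragment of human CBX5 (HP1α). The "del72" in the name suggests an N-terminal truncation of HP1α, but the record does not define the deletion boundaries. PYL1 is commonly used as one half of an abscisic acid-inducible dimerisation pair, so this fusion probably allows chemically controlled recruitment of the fluorescent HP1α variant to a partner protein. The associated publication concerns the dynamics of higher-order heterochromatin studied with CRISPR-dCas9, which fits such a use. The partner construct is not described in the record.
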