Features (pLannotate 1.2.2; 35 found; start..end, strand, type, name):
    191..721     +  CDS            PYL1 (fragment): PYL1_ARATH - Also known as RCAR12. Experimental evidence at protein level: Swiss-Prot protein existence level 1. Receptor for abscisic acid (ABA) required for ABA-mediated responses such as stomatal closure and germination inhibition. Inhibits the activity of group-A protein phosphatases type 2C (PP2Cs) when activated by ABA (PubMed:19407143, PubMed:19855379, PubMed:19893533, PubMed:19898420, PubMed:23844015, PubMed:21658606). Can be activated by both (-)-ABA and (+)-ABA (PubMed:23844015). From Arabidopsis thaliana (Mouse-ear cress).
    749..1459    +  CDS            Superfolder GFP: Superfolder GFP is a basic (constitutively fluorescent) green fluorescent protein published in 2005, derived from Aequorea victoria. It is reported to be a very rapidly-maturing weak dimer.
   1481..1837    +  CDS            CBX5 (fragment): CBX5_HUMAN - Also known as HP1A. Experimental evidence at protein level: Swiss-Prot protein existence level 1. Component of heterochromatin that recognizes and binds histone H3 tails methylated at 'Lys-9' (H3K9me), leading to epigenetic repression. In contrast, it is excluded from chromatin when 'Tyr-41' of histone H3 is phosphorylated (H3Y41ph). Can interact with lamin-B receptor (LBR). This interaction can contribute to the association of the heterochromatin with the inner nuclear membrane. Involved in the formation of functional kinetochore through interaction with MIS12 complex proteins. F
   1840..1859    +  misc_feature   MCS (fragment): pUC18/19 multiple cloning site
   1860..1878    +  misc_feature   MCS (fragment): pBluescript multiple cloning site
   1878..2466    +  misc_feature   WPRE: woodchuck hepatitis virus posttranscriptional regulatory element
   2467..2489    +  misc_feature   MCS (fragment): pBluescript multiple cloning site
   2506..2574    +  CDS            nef (fragment): NEF_HV1Z2 - Experimental evidence at protein level: Swiss-Prot protein existence level 1. Extracellular Nef protein targets CD4(+) T-lymphocytes for apoptosis by interacting with CXCR4 surface receptors. From Human immunodeficiency virus type 1 group M subtype D (isolate Z2/CDC-Z34) (HIV-1).
   2576..2809    +  LTR            3' LTR (ΔU3): self-inactivating 3' long terminal repeat (LTR) from HIV-1
   2834..2852    -  promoter       SP6 promoter: promoter for bacteriophage SP6 RNA polymerase
   3080..3359    +  CDS            TcR (fragment): tetracycline efflux protein; tet; confers resistance to tetracycline
   3360..3408    -  misc_feature   bom (fragment): basis of mobility region from pBR322
   3510..3545    -  CDS            rop (fragment): Rop protein, which maintains plasmids at low copy number; rop
   3640..3744    +  promoter       AmpR promoter: bla
   3745..4605    +  CDS            AmpR: β-lactamase; bla; confers resistance to ampicillin, carbenicillin, and related antibiotics
   4776..5364    +  rep_origin     ori: high-copy-number ColE1/pMB1/pBR322/pUC origin of replication
   5547..5603    +  CDS            lacI (fragment): lac repressor; lacI; The lac repressor binds to the lac operator to inhibit transcription in E. coli. This inhibition can be relieved by adding lactose or isopropyl-β-D-thiogalactopyranoside (IPTG).
   5610..5939    +  promoter       SV40 promoter: SV40 enhancer and early promoter
   6139..6258    +  CDS            gpt (fragment): XGPT_ECOLI - Also known as gpp, gxu. Experimental evidence at protein level: Swiss-Prot protein existence level 1. Purine salvage pathway enzyme that catalyzes the transfer of the ribosyl-5-phosphate group from 5-phospho-alpha-D-ribose 1- diphosphate (PRPP) to the N9 position of the 6-oxopurines guanine and xanthine to form the corresponding ribonucleotides GMP (guanosine 5'- monophosphate) and XMP (xanthosine 5'-monophosphate), with the release of PPi. To a lesser extent, also acts on hypoxanthine (PubMed:9100006, PubMed:3886014). Does not ribophosphorylate adenine (PubMed:3886014). From Esch
   6258..6593    +  CDS            gpt (fragment): XGPT_ECOLI - Also known as gpp, gxu. Experimental evidence at protein level: Swiss-Prot protein existence level 1. Purine salvage pathway enzyme that catalyzes the transfer of the ribosyl-5-phosphate group from 5-phospho-alpha-D-ribose 1- diphosphate (PRPP) to the N9 position of the 6-oxopurines guanine and xanthine to form the corresponding ribonucleotides GMP (guanosine 5'- monophosphate) and XMP (xanthosine 5'-monophosphate), with the release of PPi. To a lesser extent, also acts on hypoxanthine (PubMed:9100006, PubMed:3886014). Does not ribophosphorylate adenine (PubMed:3886014). From Esch
   6688..6993    +  CDS            frsA (fragment): FRSA_ECOLI - Also known as yafA. Experimental evidence at protein level: Swiss-Prot protein existence level 1. Catalyzes the hydrolysis of esters (PubMed:15808744). Displays esterase activity toward pNP-butyrate (PubMed:15808744). May stimulate mixed-acid fermentation by acting as a fermentation/respiration switch that down-regulates respiration and up- regulates fermentation rates (PubMed:15169777). From Escherichia coli (strain K12).
   6997..7071    +  CDS            small t antigen (fragment): SV40 (simian virus 40) small t antigen
   7073..7138    +  intron         small t intron: SV40 (simian virus 40) small t antigen intron
   7268..7288    +  CDS            SV40 NLS: nuclear localization signal of SV40 (simian virus 40) large T antigen
   7607..7690    +  CDS            large T antigen (fragment): large T antigen from SV40 (simian virus 40)
   7713..7847    +  polyA_signal   SV40 poly(A) signal: SV40 polyadenylation signal
   8014..8343    +  CDS            nef (fragment): NEF_HV1BR - Experimental evidence at protein level: Swiss-Prot protein existence level 1. Extracellular Nef protein targets CD4(+) T-lymphocytes for apoptosis by interacting with CXCR4 surface receptors (PubMed:14990729). From Human immunodeficiency virus type 1 group M subtype B (isolate BRU/LAI) (HIV-1).
   8391..8648    +  LTR            5' LTR (truncated): truncated 5' long terminal repeat (LTR) from HIV-1
   8695..8820    +  misc_feature   HIV-1 Ψ: packaging signal of human immunodeficiency virus type 1
   8804..9142    +  CDS            HIV-1 gag (fragment): gag protein from human immunodeficiency virus 1; gag
   9317..9550    +  misc_feature   RRE: The Rev response element (RRE) of HIV-1 allows for Rev-dependent mRNA export from the nucleus to the cytoplasm.
   9927..10027   +  CDS            Rev (fragment): human immunodeficiency virus 1 (HIV-1) Rev protein; rev; enhances nuclear export of unspliced and incompletely spliced viral mRNAs
  10064..10181   +  misc_feature   cPPT/CTS: central polypurine tract and central termination sequence of HIV-1
  10218..10241   -  misc_feature   MCS (fragment): pBluescript multiple cloning site
  10246..115     +  promoter       PGK promoter (across the origin): mouse phosphoglycerate kinase 1 promoter
>Addgene plasmid #174113 | pHR: pPGK PYL1-sfGFP-HP1Adel72 | addgene full sequence | sequence record 343499 | Addgene NGS Result
CGGGCTCAGGGGCGGGGCGGGCGCCCGAAGGTCCTCCGGAGGCCCGGCATTCTGCACGCTTCAAAAGCGC
ACGTCTGCCGCGCTGTTCTCCTCTTCCTCATCTCCGGGCCTTTCGACCTGCAGCCCAAGCTTACGCGTCT
GCAGGATATCAAGCTTGCGGTACGACTGAGTCATGGGTGGGGGCGCGCCAACTCAAGACGAATTCACCCA
ACTCTCCCAATCAATCGCCGAGTTCCACACGTACCAACTCGGTAACGGCCGTTGCTCATCTCTCCTAGCT
CAGCGAATCCACGCGCCGCCGGAAACAGTATGGTCCGTGGTGAGACGTTTCGATAGGCCACAGATTTACA
AACACTTCATCAAAAGCTGTAACGTGAGTGAAGATTTCGAGATGCGAGTGGGATGCACGCGCGACGTGAA
CGTGATAAGTGGATTACCGGCGAATACGTCTCGAGAGAGATTAGATCTGTTGGACGATGATCGGAGAGTG
ACTGGGTTTAGTATAACCGGTGGTGAACATAGGCTGAGGAATTATAAATCGGTTACGACGGTTCATAGAT
TTGAGAAAGAAGAAGAAGAAGAAAGGATCTGGACCGTTGTTTTGGAATCTTATGTTGTTGATGTACCGGA
AGGTAATTCGGAGGAAGATACGAGATTGTTTGCTGATACGGTTATTAGATTGAATCTTCAGAAACTTGCT
TCGATCACTGAAGCTATGAACGTGGATCCAGGTGGAGGTGGAAGCGGTAGCAAAGGAGAAGAACTTTTCA
CTGGAGTTGTCCCAATTCTTGTTGAATTAGATGGTGATGTTAATGGGCACAAATTTTCTGTCCGTGGAGA
GGGTGAAGGTGATGCTACAAACGGAAAACTCACCCTTAAATTTATTTGCACTACTGGAAAACTACCTGTT
CCGTGGCCAACACTTGTCACTACTCTGACCTATGGTGTTCAATGCTTTTCCCGTTATCCGGATCACATGA
AACGGCATGACTTTTTCAAGAGTGCCATGCCCGAAGGTTATGTACAGGAACGCACTATATCTTTCAAAGA
TGACGGGACCTACAAGACGCGTGCTGAAGTCAAGTTTGAAGGTGATACCCTTGTTAATCGTATCGAGTTA
AAGGGTATTGATTTTAAAGAAGATGGAAACATTCTTGGACACAAACTCGAGTACAACTTTAACTCACACA
ATGTATACATCACGGCAGACAAACAAAAGAATGGAATCAAAGCTAACTTCAAAATTCGCCACAACGTTGA
AGATGGTTCCGTTCAACTAGCAGACCATTATCAACAAAATACTCCAATTGGCGATGGCCCTGTCCTTTTA
CCAGACAACCATTACCTGTCGACACAATCTGTCCTTTCGAAAGATCCCAACGAAAAGCGTGACCACATGG
TCCTTCTTGAGTTTGTAACTGCTGCTGGGATTACACATGGCATGGATGAGCTCTACAAAGGTGGAGGTCG
GACCGGATCAATGAAGGAGGGTGAAAATAATAAACCCAGGGAGAAGTCAGAAAGTAACAAGAGGAAATCC
AATTTCTCAAACAGTGCCGATGACATCAAATCTAAAAAAAAGAGAGAGCAGAGCAATGATATCGCTCGGG
GCTTTGAGAGAGGACTGGAACCAGAAAAGATCATTGGGGCAACAGATTCCTGTGGTGATTTAATGTTCCT
AATGAAATGGAAAGACACAGATGAAGCTGACCTGGTTCTTGCAAAAGAAGCTAATGTGAAATGTCCACAA
ATTGTGATAGCATTTTATGAAGAGAGACTGACATGGCATGCATATCCTGAGGATGCGGAAAACAAAGAGA
AAGAAACAGCAAAGAGCTAACCTGCAGGCATGCAAGCTTGATATCAAGCTTATCGATAATCAACCTCTGG
ATTACAAAATTTGTGAAAGATTGACTGGTATTCTTAACTATGTTGCTCCTTTTACGCTATGTGGATACGC
TGCTTTAATGCCTTTGTATCATGCTATTGCTTCCCGTATGGCTTTCATTTTCTCCTCCTTGTATAAATCC
TGGTTGCTGTCTCTTTATGAGGAGTTGTGGCCCGTTGTCAGGCAACGTGGCGTGGTGTGCACTGTGTTTG
CTGACGCAACCCCCACTGGTTGGGGCATTGCCACCACCTGTCAGCTCCTTTCCGGGACTTTCGCTTTCCC
CCTCCCTATTGCCACGGCGGAACTCATCGCCGCCTGCCTTGCCCGCTGCTGGACAGGGGCTCGGCTGTTG
GGCACTGACAATTCCGTGGTGTTGTCGGGGAAATCATCGTCCTTTCCTTGGCTGCTCGCCTGTGTTGCCA
CCTGGATTCTGCGCGGGACGTCCTTCTGCTACGTCCCTTCGGCCCTCAATCCAGCGGACCTTCCTTCCCG
CGGCCTGCTGCCGGCTCTGCGGCCTCTTCCGCGTCTTCGCCTTCGCCCTCAGACGAGTCGGATCTCCCTT
TGGGCCGCCTCCCCGCATCGATACCGTCGACCTCGAGGGAATTAATTCGAGCTCGGTACCTTTAAGACCA
ATGACTTACAAGGCAGCTGTAGATCTTAGCCACTTTTTAAAAGAAAAGGGGGGACTGGAAGGGCTAATTC
ACTCCCAACGAAGACAAGATCTGCTTTTTGCTTGTACTGGGTCTCTCTGGTTAGACCAGATCTGAGCCTG
GGAGCTCTCTGGCTAACTAGGGAACCCACTGCTTAAGCCTCAATAAAGCTTGCCTTGAGTGCTTCAAGTA
GTGTGTGCCCGTCTGTTGTGTGACTCTGGTAACTAGAGATCCCTCAGACCCTTTTAGTCAGTGTGGAAAA
TCTCTAGCAGCATCTAGAATTAATTCCGTGTATTCTATAGTGTCACCTAAATCGTATGTGTATGATACAT
AAGGTTATGTATTAATTGTAGCCGCGTTCTAACGACAATATGTACAAGCCTAATTGTGTAGCATCTGGCT
TACTGAAGCAGACCCTATCATCTCTCTCGTAAACTGCCGTCAGAGTCGGTTTGGTTGGACGAACCTTCTG
AGTTTCTGGTAACGCCGTCCCGCACCCGGAAATGGTCAGCGAACCAATCAGCAGGGTCATCGCTAGCCAG
ATCCTCTACGCCGGACGCATCGTGGCCGGCATCACCGGCGCCACAGGTGCGGTTGCTGGCGCCTATATCG
CCGACATCACCGATGGGGAAGATCGGGCTCGCCACTTCGGGCTCATGAGCGCTTGTTTCGGCGTGGGTAT
GGTGGCAGGCCCCGTGGCCGGGGGACTGTTGGGCGCCATCTCCTTGCATGCACCATTCCTTGCGGCGGCG
GTGCTCAACGGCCTCAACCTACTACTGGGCTGCTTCCTAATGCAGGAGTCGCATAAGGGAGAGCGTCGAA
TGGTGCACTCTCAGTACAATCTGCTCTGATGCCGCATAGTTAAGCCAGCCCCGACACCCGCCAACACCCG
CTGACGCGCCCTGACGGGCTTGTCTGCTCCCGGCATCCGCTTACAGACAAGCTGTGACCGTCTCCGGGAG
CTGCATGTGTCAGAGGTTTTCACCGTCATCACCGAAACGCGCGAGACGAAAGGGCCTCGTGATACGCCTA
TTTTTATAGGTTAATGTCATGATAATAATGGTTTCTTAGACGTCAGGTGGCACTTTTCGGGGAAATGTGC
GCGGAACCCCTATTTGTTTATTTTTCTAAATACATTCAAATATGTATCCGCTCATGAGACAATAACCCTG
ATAAATGCTTCAATAATATTGAAAAAGGAAGAGTATGAGTATTCAACATTTCCGTGTCGCCCTTATTCCC
TTTTTTGCGGCATTTTGCCTTCCTGTTTTTGCTCACCCAGAAACGCTGGTGAAAGTAAAAGATGCTGAAG
ATCAGTTGGGTGCACGAGTGGGTTACATCGAACTGGATCTCAACAGCGGTAAGATCCTTGAGAGTTTTCG
CCCCGAAGAACGTTTTCCAATGATGAGCACTTTTAAAGTTCTGCTATGTGGCGCGGTATTATCCCGTATT
GACGCCGGGCAAGAGCAACTCGGTCGCCGCATACACTATTCTCAGAATGACTTGGTTGAGTACTCACCAG
TCACAGAAAAGCATCTTACGGATGGCATGACAGTAAGAGAATTATGCAGTGCTGCCATAACCATGAGTGA
TAACACTGCGGCCAACTTACTTCTGACAACGATCGGAGGACCGAAGGAGCTAACCGCTTTTTTGCACAAC
ATGGGGGATCATGTAACTCGCCTTGATCGTTGGGAACCGGAGCTGAATGAAGCCATACCAAACGACGAGC
GTGACACCACGATGCCTGTAGCAATGGCAACAACGTTGCGCAAACTATTAACTGGCGAACTACTTACTCT
AGCTTCCCGGCAACAATTAATAGACTGGATGGAGGCGGATAAAGTTGCAGGACCACTTCTGCGCTCGGCC
CTTCCGGCTGGCTGGTTTATTGCTGATAAATCTGGAGCCGGTGAGCGTGGGTCTCGCGGTATCATTGCAG
CACTGGGGCCAGATGGTAAGCCCTCCCGTATCGTAGTTATCTACACGACGGGGAGTCAGGCAACTATGGA
TGAACGAAATAGACAGATCGCTGAGATAGGTGCCTCACTGATTAAGCATTGGTAACTGTCAGACCAAGTT
TACTCATATATACTTTAGATTGATTTAAAACTTCATTTTTAATTTAAAAGGATCTAGGTGAAGATCCTTT
TTGATAATCTCATGACCAAAATCCCTTAACGTGAGTTTTCGTTCCACTGAGCGTCAGACCCCGTAGAAAA
GATCAAAGGATCTTCTTGAGATCCTTTTTTTCTGCGCGTAATCTGCTGCTTGCAAACAAAAAAACCACCG
CTACCAGCGGTGGTTTGTTTGCCGGATCAAGAGCTACCAACTCTTTTTCCGAAGGTAACTGGCTTCAGCA
GAGCGCAGATACCAAATACTGTTCTTCTAGTGTAGCCGTAGTTAGGCCACCACTTCAAGAACTCTGTAGC
ACCGCCTACATACCTCGCTCTGCTAATCCTGTTACCAGTGGCTGCTGCCAGTGGCGATAAGTCGTGTCTT
ACCGGGTTGGACTCAAGACGATAGTTACCGGATAAGGCGCAGCGGTCGGGCTGAACGGGGGGTTCGTGCA
CACAGCCCAGCTTGGAGCGAACGACCTACACCGAACTGAGATACCTACAGCGTGAGCTATGAGAAAGCGC
CACGCTTCCCGAAGGGAGAAAGGCGGACAGGTATCCGGTAAGCGGCAGGGTCGGAACAGGAGAGCGCACG
AGGGAGCTTCCAGGGGGAAACGCCTGGTATCTTTATAGTCCTGTCGGGTTTCGCCACCTCTGACTTGAGC
GTCGATTTTTGTGATGCTCGTCAGGGGGGCGGAGCCTATGGAAAAACGCCAGCAACGCGGCCTTTTTACG
GTTCCTGGCCTTTTGCTGGCCTTTTGCTCACATGTTCTTTCCTGCGTTATCCCCTGATTCTGTGGATAAC
CGTATTACCGCCTTTGAGTGAGCTGATACCGCTCGCCGCAGCCGAACGACCGAGCGCAGCGAGTCAGTGA
GCGAGGAAGCGGAAGAGCGCCCAATACGCAAACCGCCTCTCCCCGCGCGTCGGCCGATTCATTAATGCAG
CTGTGGAATGTGTGTCAGTTAGGGTGTGGAAAGTCCCCAGGCTCCCCAGCAGGCAGAAGTATGCAAAGCA
TGCATCTCAATTAGTCAGCAACCAGGTGTGGAAAGTCCCCAGGCTCCCCAGCAGGCAGAAGTATGCAAAG
CATGCATCTCAATTAGTCAGCAACCATAGTCCCGCCCCTAACTCCGCCCATCCCGCCCCTAACTCCGCCC
AGTTCCGCCCATTCTCCGCCCCATGGCTGACTAATTTTTTTTATTTATGCAGAGGCCGAGGCCGCCTCGG
CCTCTGAGCTATTCCAGAAGTAGTGAGGAGGCTTTTTTGGAGGCCTAGGCTTTTGCAAAAAGCTTGGACA
CAAGACAGGCTTGCGAGATATGTTTGAGAATACCACTTTATCCCGCGTCAGGGAGAGGCAGTGCGTAAAA
AGACGCGGACTCATGTGAAATACTGGTTTTTAGTGCGCCAGATCTCTATAATCTCGCGCAACCTATTTTC
CCCTCGAACACTTTTTAAGCCGTAGATAAACAGGCTGGGACACTTCACATGAGCGAAAAATACATCGTCA
CCTGGGACATGTTGCAGATCCATGCACGTAAACTCGCAAGCCGACTGATGCCTTCTGAACAATGGAAAGG
CATTATTGCCGTAAGCCGTGGCGGTCTGTACCGGGTGCGTTACTGGCGCGTGAACTGGGTATTCGTCATG
TCGATACCGTTTGTATTTCCAGCTACGATCACGACAACCAGCGCGAGCTTAAAGTGCTGAAACGCGCAGA
AGGCGATGGCGAAGGCTTCATCGTTATTGATGACCTGGTGGATACCGGTGGTACTGCGGTTGCGATTCGT
GAAATGTATCCAAAAGCGCACTTTGTCACCATCTTCGCAAAACCGGCTGGTCGTCCGCTGGTTGATGACT
ATGTTGTTGATATCCCGCAAGATACCTGGATTGAACAGCCGTGGGATATGGGCGTCGTATTCGTCCCGCC
AATCTCCGGTCGCTAATCTTTTCAACGCCTGGCACTGCCGGGCGTTGTTCTTTTTAACTTCAGGCGGGTT
ACAATAGTTTCCAGTAAGTATTCTGGAGGCTGCATCCATGACACAGGCAAACCTGAGCGAAACCCTGTTC
AAACCCCGCTTTAAACATCCTGAAACCTCGACGCTAGTCCGCCGCTTTAATCACGGCGCACAACCGCCTG
TGCAGTCGGCCCTTGATGGTAAAACCATCCCTCACTGGTATCGCATGATTAACCGTCTGATGTGGATCTG
GCGCGGCATTGACCCACGCGAAATCCTCGACGTCCAGGCACGTATTGTGATGAGCGATGCCGAACGTACC
GACGATGATTTATACGATACGGTGATTGGCTACCGTGGCGGCAACTGGATTTATGAGTGGGCCCCGGATC
TTTGTGAAGGAACCTTACTTCTGTGGTGTGACATAATTGGACAAACTACCTACAGAGATTTAAAGCTCTA
AGGTAAATATAAAATTTTTAAGTGTATAATGTGTTAAACTACTGATTCTAATTGTTTGTGTATTTTAGAT
TCCAACCTATGGAACTGATGAATGGGAGCAGTGGTGGAATGCCTTTAATGAGGAAAACCTGTTTTGCTCA
GAAGAAATGCCATCTAGTGATGATGAGGCTACTGCTGACTCTCAACATTCTACTCCTCCAAAAAAGAAGA
GAAAGGTAGAAGACCCCAAGGACTTTCCTTCAGAATTGCTAAGTTTTTTGAGTCATGCTGTGTTTAGTAA
TAGAACTCTTGCTTGCTTTGCTATTTACACCACAAAGGAAAAAGCTGCACTGCTATACAAGAAAATTATG
GAAAAATATTCTGTAACCTTTATAAGTAGGCATAACAGTTATAATCATAACATACTGTTTTTTCTTACTC
CACACAGGCATAGAGTGTCTGCTATTAATAACTATGCTCAAAAATTGTGTACCTTTAGCTTTTTAATTTG
TAAAGGGGTTAATAAGGAATATTTGATGTATAGTGCCTTGACTAGAGATCATAATCAGCCATACCACATT
TGTAGAGGTTTTACTTGCTTTAAAAAACCTCCCACACCTCCCCCTGAACCTGAAACATAAAATGAATGCA
ATTGTTGTTGTTAACTTGTTTATTGCAGCTTATAATGGTTACAAATAAAGCAATAGCATCACAAATTTCA
CAAATAAAGCATTTTTTTCACTGCATTCTAGTTGTGGTTTGTCCAAACTCATCAATGTATCTTATCATGT
CTGGATCAACTGGATAACTCAAGCTAACCAAAATCATCCCAAACTTCCCACCCCATACCCTATTACCACT
GCCAATTACCTGTGGTTTCATTTACTCTAAACCTGTGATTCCTCTGAATTATTTTCATTTTAAAGAAATT
GTATTTGTTAAATATGTACTACAAACTTAGTAGTTGGAAGGGCTAATTCACTCCCAAAGAAGACAAGATA
TCCTTGATCTGTGGATCTACCACACACAAGGCTACTTCCCTGATTAGCAGAACTACACACCAGGGCCAGG
GGTCAGATATCCACTGACCTTTGGATGGTGCTACAAGCTAGTACCAGTTGAGCCAGATAAGGTAGAAGAG
GCCAATAAAGGAGAGAACACCAGCTTGTTACACCCTGTGAGCCTGCATGGGATGGATGACCCGGAGAGAG
AAGTGTTAGAGTGGAGGTTTGACAGCCGCCTAGCATTTCATCACGTGGCCCGAGAGCTGCATCCGGAGTA
CTTCAAGAACTGCTGATATCGAGCTTGCTACAAGGGACTTTCCGCTGGGGACTTTCCAGGGAGGCGTGGC
CTGGGCGGGACTGGGGAGTGGCGAGCCCTCAGATCCTGCATATAAGCAGCTGCTTTTTGCCTGTACTGGG
TCTCTCTGGTTAGACCAGATCTGAGCCTGGGAGCTCTCTGGCTAACTAGGGAACCCACTGCTTAAGCCTC
AATAAAGCTTGCCTTGAGTGCTTCAAGTAGTGTGTGCCCGTCTGTTGTGTGACTCTGGTAACTAGAGATC
CCTCAGACCCTTTTAGTCAGTGTGGAAAATCTCTAGCAGTGGCGCCCGAACAGGGACTTGAAAGCGAAAG
GGAAACCAGAGGAGCTCTCTCGACGCAGGACTCGGCTTGCTGAAGCGCGCACGGCAAGAGGCGAGGGGCG
GCGACTGGTGAGTACGCCAAAAATTTTGACTAGCGGAGGCTAGAAGGAGAGAGATGGGTGCGAGAGCGTC
AGTATTAAGCGGGGGAGAATTAGATCGCGATGGGAAAAAATTCGGTTAAGGCCAGGGGGAAAGAAAAAAT
ATAAATTAAAACATATAGTATGGGCAAGCAGGGAGCTAGAACGATTCGCAGTTAATCCTGGCCTGTTAGA
AACATCAGAAGGCTGTAGACAAATACTGGGACAGCTACAACCATCCCTTCAGACAGGATCAGAAGAACTT
AGATCATTATATAATACAGTAGCAACCCTCTATTGTGTGCATCAAAGGATAGAGATAAAAGACACCAAGG
AAGCTTTAGACAAGATAGAGGAAGAGCAAAACAAAAGTAAGACCACCGCACAGCAAGCGGCCGGCCGCTG
ATCTTCAGACCTGGAGGAGGAGATATGAGGGACAATTGGAGAAGTGAATTATATAAATATAAAGTAGTAA
AAATTGAACCATTAGGAGTAGCACCCACCAAGGCAAAGAGAAGAGTGGTGCAGAGAGAAAAAAGAGCAGT
GGGAATAGGAGCTTTGTTCCTTGGGTTCTTGGGAGCAGCAGGAAGCACTATGGGCGCAGCGTCAATGACG
CTGACGGTACAGGCCAGACAATTATTGTCTGGTATAGTGCAGCAGCAGAACAATTTGCTGAGGGCTATTG
AGGCGCAACAGCATCTGTTGCAACTCACAGTCTGGGGCATCAAGCAGCTCCAGGCAAGAATCCTGGCTGT
GGAAAGATACCTAAAGGATCAACAGCTCCTGGGGATTTGGGGTTGCTCTGGAAAACTCATTTGCACCACT
GCTGTGCCTTGGAATGCTAGTTGGAGTAATAAATCTCTGGAACAGATTTGGAATCACACGACCTGGATGG
AGTGGGACAGAGAAATTAACAATTACACAAGCTTAATACACTCCTTAATTGAAGAATCGCAAAACCAGCA
AGAAAAGAATGAACAAGAATTATTGGAATTAGATAAATGGGCAAGTTTGTGGAATTGGTTTAACATAACA
AATTGGCTGTGGTATATAAAATTATTCATAATGATAGTAGGAGGCTTGGTAGGTTTAAGAATAGTTTTTG
CTGTACTTTCTATAGTGAATAGAGTTAGGCAGGGATATTCACCATTATCGTTTCAGACCCACCTCCCAAC
CCCGAGGGGACCCGACAGGCCCGAAGGAATAGAAGAAGAAGGTGGAGAGAGAGACAGAGACAGATCCATT
CGATTAGTGAACGGATCTCGACGGTATCGCCAAATGGCAGTATTCATCCACAATTTTAAAAGAAAAGGGG
GGATTGGGGGGTACAGTGCAGGGGAAAGAATAGTAGACATAATAGCAACAGACATACAAACTAAAGAATT
ACAAAAACAAATTACAAAAATTCAAAATTTTCGGGTTTATTACAGGGACAGCAGAGATCCAGTTTGGATC
GATAAGCTTGATATCGAATTCTACCGGGTAGGGGAGGCGCTTTTCCCAAGGCAGTCTGGAGCATGCGCTT
TAGCAGCCCCGCTGGGCACTTGGCGCTACACAAGTGGCCTCTGGCCTCGCACACATTCCACATCCACCGG
TAGGCGCCAACCGGCTCCGTTCTTTGGTGGCCCCTTCGCGCCACCTTCTACTCCTCCCCTAGTCAGGAAG
TTCCCCCCCGCCCCGCAGCTCGCGTCGTGCAGGACGTGACAAATGGAAGTAGCACGTCTCACTAGTCTCG
TGCAGATGGACAGCACCGCTGAGCAATGGAAGCGGGTAGGCCTTTGGGGCAGCGGCCAATAGCAGCTTTG
CTCCTTCGCTTTCTGGGCTCAGAGGCTGGGAAGGGGTGGGTCCGGGGGCGGGCTCAGGGG
